Addgene plasmid #78931: pHDE-35S-Cas9-mCherry
Purpose: (Empty Backbone) For CRISPR/Cas9 mediated gene editing in Arabidopsis; provides a visual screen for Cas9-free plants
Depositing lab: Yunde Zhao. Depositing organization: University of California, San Diego (UCSD). Publication: An effective strategy for reliably isolating heritable and Cas9-free Arabidopsis mutants generated by CRISPR/Cas9-mediated genome editing. Gao X, Chen J, Dai X, Zhang D, Zhao Y. Plant Physiol. 2016 May 15. pii: pp.00663.2016. 10.1104/pp.16.00663 PubMed 27208253.
Backbone
  Vector backbone: pHDE
  Backbone manufacturer: Zhao Lab
  Backbone size (bp): 8000
  Modifications to backbone: mCherry expression cassette 35S-Cas9
  Vector type: Plant Expression, CRISPR
  Selectable markers: Hygromycin ; mCherry fluorescence
Growth in bacteria
  Bacterial resistance: Spectinomycin, 50 μg/mL
  Growth temperature: 37°C
  Growth strain: DH5alpha
  Copy number: Unknown
Gene/Insert
  Cloning method: Gibson Cloning
  Sequencing primers: 5′ CTGTGGTTGGCATGCACATAC
Terms and licenses: Academic/Nonprofit Terms; Industry Terms: Not Available to Industry
How to cite: pHDE-35S-Cas9-mCherry was a gift from Yunde Zhao (Addgene plasmid # 78931 ; http://n2t.net/addgene:78931 ; RRID:Addgene_78931)
