[The description below was written by a language model from this plasmid's Addgene catalogue record and pLannotate feature annotations shown in this document.]
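Description:
pHDE-35S-Cas9-mCherry is a binary T-DNA vector for CRISPR/Cas9 genome editing in Arabidopsis, built on the pHDE backbone and supplied as an empty backbone into which a guide RNA unit is to be added (the record lists Gibson assembly as the cloning method). No guide RNA promoter or scaffold is annotated. The full sequence is 15,443 nt, larger than the 8 kb listed for the backbone alone. Outside the T-DNA borders, the plasmid carries a ColE1/pMB1-type origin with the pBR322 bom site for propagation in E. coli. It also carries the pVS1 oriV, RepA and StaA functions, which in binary vectors of this kind support replication and stable maintenance in Agrobacterium. Bacterial selection is by spectinomycin through an aadA (SmR) gene.

Three plant cassettes lie between the nopaline-type right and left border repeats. Near the right border is a Discosoma-derived fluorescent protein coding sequence, labelled Blue102 by the annotation tool but corresponding to the mCherry reporter named in the catalogue entry, followed by a MAS terminator. Its promoter is not annotated and is not stated in the record. Next is a hygromycin resistance gene between the NOS promoter and NOS terminator, which allows selection of transformed plants. The third cassette is Streptococcus pyogenes Cas9 driven by the constitutive CaMV 35S promoter, followed by a pea rbcS-derived fragment that probably belongs to its 3′ terminator region. A lacZα and multiple cloning site remnant sits near the left border.

Because mCherry and Cas9 are on the same T-DNA, fluorescence reports the presence of the transgene. Non-fluorescent progeny can therefore be picked visually as Cas9-free plants that may still carry heritable edits.
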