Features (pLannotate 1.2.2; 24 found; start..end, strand, type, name):
      1..25      -  misc_feature   RB T-DNA repeat: right border repeat from nopaline C58 T-DNA
    508..1194    +  CDS            Blue102: Blue102 is a fluorescent protein published in 2010, derived from Discosoma sp..
   1203..1455    +  terminator     MAS terminator: mannopine synthase terminator
   1502..1798    +  terminator     E9 terminator (fragment): terminator and polyadenylation signal from the pea rbcS-E9 gene
   1959..2142    +  promoter       NOS promoter: nopaline synthase promoter NOS promoter
   2194..3204    +  CDS            HygR: aminoglycoside phosphotransferase from E. coli; aph(4)-Ia; confers resistance to hygromycin
   3257..3509    +  terminator     NOS terminator: nopaline synthase terminator and poly(A) signal
   3642..3987    +  promoter       CaMV 35S promoter: strong constitutive promoter from cauliflower mosaic virus
   3939..3985    +  promoter       minimal CaMV 35S promoter: minimal 35S promoter from cauliflower mosaic virus
   3992..8095    +  CDS            cas9: CAS9_STRP1 - Also known as csn1 From Streptococcus pyogenes serotype M1.
   8149..8229    +  CDS            RBCS.3A (fragment): RBS3_PEA - Experimental evidence at protein level: Swiss-Prot protein existence level 1. RuBisCO catalyzes two reactions: the carboxylation of D- ribulose 1,5-bisphosphate, the primary event in carbon dioxide fixation, as well as the oxidative fragmentation of the pentose substrate. Both reactions occur simultaneously and in competition at the same active site. Although the small subunit is not catalytic it is essential for maximal activity (Probable). Binds to abscisic acid (ABA); only half of the possible binding sites are occupied in the crystal; and there are indications this is a low affi
   8636..8791    +  CDS            lacZα (fragment): LacZα fragment of β-galactosidase; lacZ fragment
   8790..8809    -  misc_feature   MCS (fragment): pUC18/19 multiple cloning site
   8878..8902    -  misc_feature   LB T-DNA repeat: left border repeat from nopaline C58 T-DNA
   9140..9277    -  CDS            int (fragment): INT2_ECOLX - Protein inferred from homology: Swiss-Prot protein existence level 3. Putative integrase believed to be involved in the insertion of antibiotic resistance genes into plasmids and transposons. From Escherichia coli.
   9367..9423    +  CDS            GmR (fragment): gentamycin acetyltransferase; aacC1; confers resistance to gentamycin
   9434..10221   +  CDS            SmR (fragment): aminoglycoside adenylyltransferase (Murphy, 1985); aadA; confers resistance to spectinomycin and streptomycin
  10465..11053   +  rep_origin     ori: high-copy-number ColE1/pMB1/pBR322/pUC origin of replication
  11239..11379   -  misc_feature   bom: basis of mobility region from pBR322
  11481..11520   -  CDS            rop (fragment): Rop protein, which maintains plasmids at low copy number; rop
  11723..11917   -  rep_origin     pVS1 oriV: origin of replication for the Pseudomonas plasmid pVS1 (Heeb et al., 2000)
  11983..13051   -  CDS            pVS1 RepA (fragment): replication protein from the Pseudomonas plasmid pVS1 (Heeb et al., 2000)
  13484..14113   -  CDS            pVS1 StaA: stability protein from the Pseudomonas plasmid pVS1 (Heeb et al., 2000)
  14673..15074   -  CDS            Y4CG_SINFN (fragment): Protein inferred from homology: Swiss-Prot protein existence level 3. From Sinorhizobium fredii (strain NBRC 101917 / NGR234).
>Addgene plasmid #78931 | pHDE-35S-Cas9-mCherry | depositor full sequence | sequence record 152377 | pHDE-35S-Cas9-mCherry sequence 15443 bps
GTTTACCCGCCAATATATCCTGTCAAACACTGATAGTTTAAACTAGTGAAGTGAAGCTTGGTCTCAACTA
TGAGACCTAAGCTGGCACAACTATATTTCCAACATCACTAGCTACCATCAAAAGATTGACTTCTCATCTT
ACTCGATTGAAACCAAATTAACATAGGGTTTTTATTTAAATAAAAGTTTAACCTTCTTTTTAAAAAATTG
TTCATAGTGTCATGTCAGAACAAGAGCTACAAATCACACATAGCATGCATAAGCGGAGCTATGATGAGTG
GTATTGTTTTGTTCGTCACTTGTCACTCTTTTCCAACACATAATCCCGACAACAACGTAAGAGCATCTCT
CTCTCTCCACACACACTCATGCATGCATGCATTCTTACACGTGATTGCCATGCAAATCTCCTTTCTCACC
TATAAATACAAACCAACCCTTCACTACACTCTTCACTCAAACCAAAACAAGAAAACATACACAAATAGCA
AAACGGTACCAACAATGGATAACATGGCCATCATCAAGGAGTTCATGCGCTTCAAGGTGCACATGGAGGG
CTCCGTGAACGGCCACGAGTTCGAGATCGAGGGCGAGGGCGAGGGCCGCCCCTACGAGGGCACCCAGACC
GCCAAGCTGAAGGTGACCAAGGGTGGCCCCCTGCCCTTCGCCTGGGACATCCTGTCCCCTCAGTTCATGT
ACGGCTCCAAGGCCTACGTGAAGCACCCCGCCGACATCCCCGACTACTTGAAGCTGTCCTTCCCCGAGGG
CTTCAAGTGGGAGCGCGTGATGAACTTCGAGGACGGCGGCGTGGTGACCGTGACCCAGGACTCCTCCCTG
CAGGACGGCGAGTTCATCTACAAGGTGAAGCTGCGCGGCACCAACTTCCCCTCCGACGGCCCCGTAATGC
AGAAGAAGACCATGGGCTGGGAGGCCTCCTCCGAGCGGATGTACCCCGAGGACGGCGCCCTGAAGGGCGA
GATCAAGCAGAGGCTGAAGCTGAAGGACGGCGGCCACTACGACGCTGAGGTCAAGACCACCTACAAGGCC
AAGAAGCCCGTGCAGCTGCCCGGCGCCTACAACGTCAACATCAAGTTGGACATCACCTCCCACAACGAGG
ACTACACCATCGTGGAACAGTACGAACGCGCCGAGGGCCGCCACTCCACCGGCGGCATGGACGAGCTGTA
CAAGTGAGAGCTCTTGGACTCCCATGTTGGCAAAGGCAACCAAACAAACAATGAATGATCCGCTCCTGCA
TATGGGGCGGTTTGAGTATTTCAACTGCCATTTGGGCTGAATTGAAGACATGCTCCTGTCAGAAATTCCG
TGATCTTACTCAATATTCAGTAATCTCGGCCAATATCCTAAATGTGCGTGGCTTTATCTGTCTTTGTATT
GTTTCATCAATTCATGTAACGTTTGCTTTTCTTATGAATTTTCAAATAAATTATCGTATTGAGACCGAAT
TCTGTCTAGACCTAACTGAGTAAGCTAGCTTGTTCGAGTATTATGGCATTGGGAAAACTGTTTTTCTTGT
ACCATTTGTTGTGCTTGTAATTTACTGTGTTTTTTATTCGGTTTTCGCTATCGAACTGTGAAATGGAAAT
GGATGGAGAAGAGTTAATGAATGATATGGTCCTTTTGTTCATTCTCAAATTAATATTATTTGTTTTTTCT
CTTATTTGTTGTGTGTTGAATTTGAAATTATAAGAGATATGCAAACATTTTGTTTTGAGTAAAAATGTGT
CAAATCGTGGCCTCTAATGACCGAAGTTAATATGAGGAGTAAAACACTAGATCCCCAAACAAGCTTGAAA
CTGAAGGCGGGAAACGACAATCTGATCATGAGCGGAGAATTAAGGGAGTCACGTTATGACCCCCGCCGAT
GACGCGGGACAAGCCGTTTTACGTTTGGAACTGACAGAACCGCAACGTTGAAGGAGCCACTCAGCCGCGG
GTTTCTGGAGTTTAATGAGCTAAGCACATACGTCAGAAACCATTATTGCGCGTTCAAAAGTCGCCTAAGG
TCACTATCAGCTAGCAAATATTTCTTGTCAAAAATGCTCCACTGACGTTCCATAAATTCCCCTCGGTATC
CAATTAGAGTCTCATATTCACTCTCAATCCAAATAATCTGCACCGGATCCGCTAGAGGATCTCGACCTGC
AAGATCCCGGGGGGCAATGAGATATGAAAAAGCCTGAACTCACCGCGACGTCTGTCGAGAAGTTTCTGAT
CGAAAAGTTCGACAGCGTCTCCGACCTGATGCAGCTCTCGGAGGGCGAAGAATCTCGTGCTTTCAGCTTC
GATATAGGAGGGCGTGGATATGTCCTGCGGGTAAATAGCTGCGCCGATGGTTTCTACAAAGATCGTTATG
TTTATCGGCACTTTGCATCGGCCGCGCTCCCGATTCCGGAAGTGCTTGACATTGGGGAATTCAGCGAGAG
CCTGACCTATTGCATCTCCCGCCGTGCACAGGGTGTCACGTTGCAAGACCTGCCTGAAACCGAACTGCCC
GCTGTTCTGCAGCCGGTCGCGGAGGCCATGGATGCGATCGCTGCGGCCGATCTTAGCCAGACGAGCGGGT
TCGGCCCATTCGGACCGCAAGGAATCGGTCAATACACTACATGGCGTGATTTCATATGCGCGATTGCTGA
TCCCCATGTGTATCACTGGCAAACTGTGATGGACGACACCGTCAGTGCGTCCGTCGCGCAGGCTCTCGAT
GAGCTGATGCTTTGGGCCGAGGACTGCCCCGAAGTCCGGCACCTCGTGCACGCGGATTTCGGCTCCAACA
ATGTCCTGACGGACAATGGCCGCATAACAGCGGTCATTGACTGGAGCGAGGCGATGTTCGGGGATTCCCA
ATACGAGGTCGCCAACATCTTCTTCTGGAGGCCGTGGTTGGCTTGTATGGAGCAGCAGACGCGCTACTTC
GAGCGGAGGCATCCGGAGCTTGCAGGATCGCCGCGGCTCCGGGCGTATATGCTCCGCATTGGTCTTGACC
AACTCTATCAGAGCTTGGTTGACGGCAATTTCGATGATGCAGCTTGGGCGCAGGGTCGATGCGACGCAAT
CGTCCGATCCGGAGCCGGGACTGTCGGGCGTACACAAATCGCCCGCAGAAGCGCGGCCGTCTGGACCGAT
GGCTGTGTAGAAGTACTCGCCGATAGTGGAAACCGACGCCCCAGCACTCGTCCGGGATCTTGGAGGTGAT
GTAACATGATCACAAGCTGATCCCCCGAATTTCCCCGATCGTTCAAACATTTGGCAATAAAGTTTCTTAA
GATTGAATCCTGTTGCCGGTCTTGCGATGATTATCATATAATTTCTGTTGAATTACGTTAAGCATGTAAT
AATTAACATGTAATGCATGACGTTATTTATGAGATGGGTTTTTATGATTAGAGTCCCGCAATTATACATT
TAATACGCGATAGAAAACAAAATATAGCGCGCAAACTAGGATAAATTATCGCGCGCGGTGTCATCTATGT
TACTAGATCGGGAATTGATCCCCCCTCGACAGCTTGCATGCCAGCTTGGGCTGCAGGTCGACGCGTCAAC
ATGGTGGAGCACGACACTCTCGTCTACTCCAAGAATATCAAAGATACAGTCTCAGAAGACCAAAGGGCTA
TTGAGACTTTTCAACAAAGGGTAATATCGGGAAACCTCCTCGGATTCCATTGCCCAGCTATCTGTCACTT
CATCAAAAGGACAGTAGAAAAGGAAGGTGGCACCTACAAATGCCATCATTGCGATAAAGGAAAGGCTATC
GTTCAAGATGCCTCTGCCGACAGTGGTCCCAAAGATGGACCCCCACCCACGAGGAGCATCGTGGAAAAAG
AAGACGTTCCAACCACGTCTTCAAAGCAAGTGGATTGATGTGATATCTCCACTGACGTAAGGGATGACGC
ACAATCCCACTATCCTTCGCAAGACCCTTCCTCTATATAAGGAAGTTCATTTCATTTGGAGAGGACACGA
TATGGACAAGAAGTACTCCATTGGGCTCGATATCGGCACAAACAGCGTCGGCTGGGCCGTCATTACGGAC
GAGTACAAGGTGCCGAGCAAAAAATTCAAAGTTCTGGGCAATACCGATCGCCACAGCATAAAGAAGAACC
TCATTGGCGCCCTCCTGTTCGACTCCGGGGAGACGGCCGAAGCCACGCGGCTCAAAAGAACAGCACGGCG
CAGATATACCCGCAGAAAGAATCGGATCTGCTACCTGCAGGAGATCTTTAGTAATGAGATGGCTAAGGTG
GATGACTCTTTCTTCCATAGGCTGGAGGAGTCCTTTTTGGTGGAGGAGGATAAAAAGCACGAGCGCCACC
CAATCTTTGGCAATATCGTGGACGAGGTGGCGTACCATGAAAAGTACCCAACCATATATCATCTGAGGAA
GAAGCTTGTAGACAGTACTGATAAGGCTGACTTGCGGTTGATCTATCTCGCGCTGGCGCATATGATCAAA
TTTCGGGGACACTTCCTCATCGAGGGGGACCTGAACCCAGACAACAGCGATGTCGACAAACTCTTTATCC
AACTGGTTCAGACTTACAATCAGCTTTTCGAAGAGAACCCGATCAACGCATCCGGAGTTGACGCCAAAGC
AATCCTGAGCGCTAGGCTGTCCAAATCCCGGCGGCTCGAAAACCTCATCGCACAGCTCCCTGGGGAGAAG
AAGAACGGCCTGTTTGGTAATCTTATCGCCCTGTCACTCGGGCTGACCCCCAACTTTAAATCTAACTTCG
ACCTGGCCGAAGATGCCAAGCTTCAACTGAGCAAAGACACCTACGATGATGATCTCGACAATCTGCTGGC
CCAGATCGGCGACCAGTACGCAGACCTTTTTTTGGCGGCAAAGAACCTGTCAGACGCCATTCTGCTGAGT
GATATTCTGCGAGTGAACACGGAGATCACCAAAGCTCCGCTGAGCGCTAGTATGATCAAGCGCTATGATG
AGCACCACCAAGACTTGACTTTGCTGAAGGCCCTTGTCAGACAGCAACTGCCTGAGAAGTACAAGGAAAT
TTTCTTCGATCAGTCTAAAAATGGCTACGCCGGATACATTGACGGCGGAGCAAGCCAGGAGGAATTTTAC
AAATTTATTAAGCCCATCTTGGAAAAAATGGACGGCACCGAGGAGCTGCTGGTAAAGCTTAACAGAGAAG
ATCTGTTGCGCAAACAGCGCACTTTCGACAATGGAAGCATCCCCCACCAGATTCACCTGGGCGAACTGCA
CGCTATCCTCAGGCGGCAAGAGGATTTCTACCCCTTTTTGAAAGATAACAGGGAAAAGATTGAGAAAATC
CTCACATTTCGGATACCCTACTATGTAGGCCCCCTCGCCCGGGGAAATTCCAGATTCGCGTGGATGACTC
GCAAATCAGAAGAGACCATCACTCCCTGGAACTTCGAGGAAGTCGTGGATAAGGGGGCCTCTGCCCAGTC
CTTCATCGAAAGGATGACTAACTTTGATAAAAATCTGCCTAACGAAAAGGTGCTTCCTAAACACTCTCTG
CTGTACGAGTACTTCACAGTTTATAACGAGCTCACCAAGGTCAAATACGTCACAGAAGGGATGAGAAAGC
CAGCATTCCTGTCTGGAGAGCAGAAGAAAGCTATCGTGGACCTCCTCTTCAAGACGAACCGGAAAGTTAC
CGTGAAACAGCTCAAAGAAGACTATTTCAAAAAGATTGAATGTTTCGACTCTGTTGAAATCAGCGGAGTG
GAGGATCGCTTCAACGCATCCCTGGGAACGTATCACGATCTCCTGAAAATCATTAAAGACAAGGACTTCC
TGGACAATGAGGAGAACGAGGACATTCTTGAGGACATTGTCCTCACCCTTACGTTGTTTGAAGATAGGGA
GATGATTGAAGAACGCTTGAAAACTTACGCTCATCTCTTCGACGACAAAGTCATGAAACAGCTCAAGAGG
CGCCGATATACAGGATGGGGGCGGCTGTCAAGAAAACTGATCAATGGGATCCGAGACAAGCAGAGTGGAA
AGACAATCCTGGATTTTCTTAAGTCCGATGGATTTGCCAACCGGAACTTCATGCAGTTGATCCATGATGA
CTCTCTCACCTTTAAGGAGGACATCCAGAAAGCACAAGTTTCTGGCCAGGGGGACAGTCTTCACGAGCAC
ATCGCTAATCTTGCAGGTAGCCCAGCTATCAAAAAGGGAATACTGCAGACCGTTAAGGTCGTGGATGAAC
TCGTCAAAGTAATGGGAAGGCATAAGCCCGAGAATATCGTTATCGAGATGGCCCGAGAGAACCAAACTAC
CCAGAAGGGACAGAAGAACAGTAGGGAAAGGATGAAGAGGATTGAAGAGGGTATAAAAGAACTGGGGTCC
CAAATCCTTAAGGAACACCCAGTTGAAAACACCCAGCTTCAGAATGAGAAGCTCTACCTGTACTACCTGC
AGAACGGCAGGGACATGTACGTGGATCAGGAACTGGACATCAATCGGCTCTCCGACTACGACGTGGATCA
TATCGTGCCCCAGTCTTTTCTCAAAGATGATTCTATTGATAATAAAGTGTTGACAAGATCCGATAAAAAT
AGAGGGAAGAGTGATAACGTCCCCTCAGAAGAAGTTGTCAAGAAAATGAAAAATTATTGGCGGCAGCTGC
TGAACGCCAAACTGATCACACAACGGAAGTTCGATAATCTGACTAAGGCTGAACGAGGTGGCCTGTCTGA
GTTGGATAAAGCCGGCTTCATCAAAAGGCAGCTTGTTGAGACACGCCAGATCACCAAGCACGTGGCCCAA
ATTCTCGATTCACGCATGAACACCAAGTACGATGAAAATGACAAACTGATTCGAGAGGTGAAAGTTATTA
CTCTGAAGTCTAAGCTGGTCTCAGATTTCAGAAAGGACTTTCAGTTTTATAAGGTGAGAGAGATCAACAA
TTACCACCATGCGCATGATGCCTACCTGAATGCAGTGGTAGGCACTGCACTTATCAAAAAATATCCCAAG
CTTGAATCTGAATTTGTTTACGGAGACTATAAAGTGTACGATGTTAGGAAAATGATCGCAAAGTCTGAGC
AGGAAATAGGCAAGGCCACCGCTAAGTACTTCTTTTACAGCAATATTATGAATTTTTTCAAGACCGAGAT
TACACTGGCCAATGGAGAGATTCGGAAGCGACCACTTATCGAAACAAACGGAGAAACAGGAGAAATCGTG
TGGGACAAGGGTAGGGATTTCGCGACAGTCCGGAAGGTCCTGTCCATGCCGCAGGTGAACATCGTTAAAA
AGACCGAAGTACAGACCGGAGGCTTCTCCAAGGAAAGTATCCTCCCGAAAAGGAACAGCGACAAGCTGAT
CGCACGCAAAAAAGATTGGGACCCCAAGAAATACGGCGGATTCGATTCTCCTACAGTCGCTTACAGTGTA
CTGGTTGTGGCCAAAGTGGAGAAAGGGAAGTCTAAAAAACTCAAAAGCGTCAAGGAACTGCTGGGCATCA
CAATCATGGAGCGATCAAGCTTCGAAAAAAACCCCATCGACTTTCTCGAGGCGAAAGGATATAAAGAGGT
CAAAAAAGACCTCATCATTAAGCTTCCCAAGTACTCTCTCTTTGAGCTTGAAAACGGCCGGAAACGAATG
CTCGCTAGTGCGGGCGAGCTGCAGAAAGGTAACGAGCTGGCACTGCCCTCTAAATACGTTAATTTCTTGT
ATCTGGCCAGCCACTATGAAAAGCTCAAAGGGTCTCCCGAAGATAATGAGCAGAAGCAGCTGTTCGTGGA
ACAACACAAACACTACCTTGATGAGATCATCGAGCAAATAAGCGAATTCTCCAAAAGAGTGATCCTCGCC
GACGCTAACCTCGATAAGGTGCTTTCTGCTTACAATAAGCACAGGGATAAGCCCATCAGGGAGCAGGCAG
AAAACATTATCCACTTGTTTACTCTGACCAACTTGGGCGCGCCTGCAGCCTTCAAGTACTTCGACACCAC
CATAGACAGAAAGCGGTACACCTCTACAAAGGAGGTCCTGGACGCCACACTGATTCATCAGTCAATTACG
GGGCTCTATGAAACAAGAATCGACCTCTCTCAGCTCGGTGGAGACAGCAGGGCTGACCCCAAGAAGAAGA
GGAAGGTGTGATCGATCCAGGCCTCCCAGCTTTCGTCCGTATCATCGGTTTCGACAACGTTCGTCAAGTT
CAATGCATCAGTTTCATTGCCCACACACCAGAATCCTACTAAGTTTGAGTATTATGGCATTGGAAAAGCT
GTTTTCTTCTATCATTTGTTCTGCTTGTAATTTACTGTGTTCTTTCAGTTTTTGTTTTCGGACATCAAAA
TGCAAATGGATGGATAAGAGTTAATAAATGATATGGTCCTTTTGTTCATTCTCAAATTATTATTATCTGT
TGTTTTTACTTTAATGGGTTGAATTTAAGTAAGAAAGGAACTAACAGTGTGATATTAAGGTGCAATGTTA
GACATATAAAACAGTCTTTCACCTCTCTTTGGTTATGTCTTGAATTGGTTTGTTTCTTCACTTATCTGTG
TAATCAAGTTTACTATGAGTCTATGATCAAGTAATTATGCAATCAAGTTAAGTACAGTATAGGCTTTTTG
TGTCGAGGGGGTACCGAGTCGAGGAATTCACTGGCCGTCGTTTTACAACGTCGTGACTGGGAAAACCCTG
GCGTTACCCAACTTAATCGCCTTGCAGCACATCCCCCTTTCGCCAGCTGGCGTAATAGCGAAGAGGCCCG
CACCGATCGCCCTTCCCAACAGTTGCGCAGCCTGAATGGCGGGTACCGAGCTCGAATTCAATTCGGCGTT
AATTCAGTACATTAAAAACGTCCGCAATGTGTTATTAAGTTGTCTAAGCGTCAATTTGTTTACACCACAA
TATATCCTGCCACCAGCCAGCCAACAGCTCCCCGACCGGCAGCTCGGCACAAAATCACCACTCGATACAG
GCAGCCCATCAGTCCGGGACGGCGTCAGCGGGAGAGCCGTTGTAAGGCGGCAGACTTTGCTCATGTTACC
GATGCTATTCGGAAGAACGGCAACTAAGCTGCCGGGTTTGAAACACGGATGATCTCGCGGAGGGTAGCAT
GTTGATTGTAACGATGACAGAGCGTTGCTGCCTGTGATCAATTCGGGCACGAACCCAGTGGACATAAGCC
TCGTTCGGTTCGTAAGCTGTAATGCAAGTAGCGTAACTGCCGTCACGCAACTGGTCCAGAACCTTGACCG
AACGCAGCGGTGGTAACGGCGCAGTGGCGGTTTTCATGGCTTCTTGTTATGACATGTTTTTTTGGGGTAC
AGTCTATGCCTCGGGCATCCAAGCAGCAAGCGCGTTACGCCGTGGGTCGATGTTTGATGTTATGGAGCAG
CAACGATGTTACGCAGCAGGGCAGTCGCCCTAAAACAAAGTTAAACATCATGGGGGAAGCGGTGATCGCC
GAAGTATCGACTCAACTATCAGAGGTAGTTGGCGTCATCGAGCGCCATCTCGAACCGACGTTGCTGGCCG
TACATTTGTACGGCTCCGCAGTGGATGGCGGCCTGAAGCCACACAGTGATATTGATTTGCTGGTTACGGT
GACCGTAAGGCTTGATGAAACAACGCGGCGAGCTTTGATCAACGACCTTTTGGAAACTTCGGCTTCCCCT
GGAGAGAGCGAGATTCTCCGCGCTGTAGAAGTCACCATTGTTGTGCACGACGACATCATTCCGTGGCGTT
ATCCAGCTAAGCGCGAACTGCAATTTGGAGAATGGCAGCGCAATGACATTCTTGCAGGTATCTTCGAGCC
AGCCACGATCGACATTGATCTGGCTATCTTGCTGACAAAAGCAAGAGAACATAGCGTTGCCTTGGTAGGT
CCAGCGGCGGAGGAACTCTTTGATCCGGTTCCTGAACAGGATCTATTTGAGGCGCTAAATGAAACCTTAA
CGCTATGGAACTCGCCGCCCGACTGGGCTGGCGATGAGCGAAATGTAGTGCTTACGTTGTCCCGCATTTG
GTACAGCGCAGTAACCGGCAAAATCGCGCCGAAGGATGTCGCTGCCGACTGGGCAATGGAGCGCCTGCCG
GCCCAGTATCAGCCCGTCATACTTGAAGCTAGACAGGCTTATCTTGGACAAGAAGAAGATCGCTTGGCCT
CGCGCGCAGATCAGTTGGAAGAATTTGTCCACTACGTGAAAGGCGAGATCACCAAGGTAGTCGGCAAATA
ATGTCTAGCTAGAAATTCGTTCAAGCCGACGCCGCTTCGCCGGCGTTAACTCAAGCGATTAGATGCACTA
AGCACATAATTGCTCACAGCCAAACTATCAGGTCAAGTCTGCTTTTATTATTTTTAAGCGTGCATAATAA
GCCCTACACAAATTGGGAGATATATCATGCATGACCAAAATCCCTTAACGTGAGTTTTCGTTCCACTGAG
CGTCAGACCCCGTAGAAAAGATCAAAGGATCTTCTTGAGATCCTTTTTTTCTGCGCGTAATCTGCTGCTT
GCAAACAAAAAAACCACCGCTACCAGCGGTGGTTTGTTTGCCGGATCAAGAGCTACCAACTCTTTTTCCG
AAGGTAACTGGCTTCAGCAGAGCGCAGATACCAAATACTGTCCTTCTAGTGTAGCCGTAGTTAGGCCACC
ACTTCAAGAACTCTGTAGCACCGCCTACATACCTCGCTCTGCTAATCCTGTTACCAGTGGCTGCTGCCAG
TGGCGATAAGTCGTGTCTTACCGGGTTGGACTCAAGACGATAGTTACCGGATAAGGCGCAGCGGTCGGGC
TGAACGGGGGGTTCGTGCACACAGCCCAGCTTGGAGCGAACGACCTACACCGAACTGAGATACCTACAGC
GTGAGCTATGAGAAAGCGCCACGCTTCCCGAAGGGAGAAAGGCGGACAGGTATCCGGTAAGCGGCAGGGT
CGGAACAGGAGAGCGCACGAGGGAGCTTCCAGGGGGAAACGCCTGGTATCTTTATAGTCCTGTCGGGTTT
CGCCACCTCTGACTTGAGCGTCGATTTTTGTGATGCTCGTCAGGGGGGCGGAGCCTATGGAAAAACGCCA
GCAACGCGGCCTTTTTACGGTTCCTGGCCTTTTGCTGGCCTTTTGCTCACATGTTCTTTCCTGCGTTATC
CCCTGATTCTGTGGATAACCGTATTACCGCCTTTGAGTGAGCTGATACCGCTCGCCGCAGCCGAACGACC
GAGCGCAGCGAGTCAGTGAGCGAGGAAGCGGAAGAGCGCCTGATGCGGTATTTTCTCCTTACGCATCTGT
GCGGTATTTCACACCGCATATGGTGCACTCTCAGTACAATCTGCTCTGATGCCGCATAGTTAAGCCAGTA
TACACTCCGCTATCGCTACGTGACTGGGTCATGGCTGCGCCCCGACACCCGCCAACACCCGCTGACGCGC
CCTGACGGGCTTGTCTGCTCCCGGCATCCGCTTACAGACAAGCTGTGACCGTCTCCGGGAGCTGCATGTG
TCAGAGGTTTTCACCGTCATCACCGAAACGCGCGAGGCAGGGTGCCTTGATGTGGGCGCCGGCGGTCGAG
TGGCGACGGCGCGGCTTGTCCGCGCCCTGGTAGATTGCCTGGCCGTAGGCCAGCCATTTTTGAGCGGCCA
GCGGCCGCGATAGGCCGACGCGAAGCGGCGGGGCGTAGGGAGCGCAGCGACCGAAGGGTAGGCGCTTTTT
GCAGCTCTTCGGCTGTGCGCTGGCCAGACAGTTATGCACAGGCCAGGCGGGTTTTAAGAGTTTTAATAAG
TTTTAAAGAGTTTTAGGCGGAAAAATCGCCTTTTTTCTCTTTTATATCAGTCACTTACATGTGTGACCGG
TTCCCAATGTACGGCTTTGGGTTCCCAATGTACGGGTTCCGGTTCCCAATGTACGGCTTTGGGTTCCCAA
TGTACGTGCTATCCACAGGAAAGAGACCTTTTCGACCTTTTTCCCCTGCTAGGGCAATTTGCCCTAGCAT
CTGCTCCGTACATTAGGAACCGGCGGATGCTTCGCCCTCGATCAGGTTGCGGTAGCGCATGACTAGGATC
GGGCCAGCCTGCCCCGCCTCCTCCTTCAAATCGTACTCCGGCAGGTCATTTGACCCGATCAGCTTGCGCA
CGGTGAAACAGAACTTCTTGAACTCTCCGGCGCTGCCACTGCGTTCGTAGATCGTCTTGAACAACCATCT
GGCTTCTGCCTTGCCTGCGGCGCGGCGTGCCAGGCGGTAGAGAAAACGGCCGATGCCGGGATCGATCAAA
AAGTAATCGGGGTGAACCGTCAGCACGTCCGGGTTCTTGCCTTCTGTGATCTCGCGGTACATCCAATCAG
CTAGCTCGATCTCGATGTACTCCGGCCGCCCGGTTTCGCTCTTTACGATCTTGTAGCGGCTAATCAAGGC
TTCACCCTCGGATACCGTCACCAGGCGGCCGTTCTTGGCCTTCTTCGTACGCTGCATGGCAACGTGCGTG
GTGTTTAACCGAATGCAGGTTTCTACCAGGTCGTCTTTCTGCTTTCCGCCATCGGCTCGCCGGCAGAACT
TGAGTACGTCCGCAACGTGTGGACGGAACACGCGGCCGGGCTTGTCTCCCTTCCCTTCCCGGTATCGGTT
CATGGATTCGGTTAGATGGGAAACCGCCATCAGTACCAGGTCGTAATCCCACACACTGGCCATGCCGGCC
GGCCCTGCGGAAACCTCTACGTGCCCGTCTGGAAGCTCGTAGCGGATCACCTCGCCAGCTCGTCGGTCAC
GCTTCGACAGACGGAAAACGGCCACGTCCATGATGCTGCGACTATCGCGGGTGCCCACGTCATAGAGCAT
CGGAACGAAAAAATCTGGTTGCTCGTCGCCCTTGGGCGGCTTCCTAATCGACGGCGCACCGGCTGCCGGC
GGTTGCCGGGATTCTTTGCGGATTCGATCAGCGGCCGCTTGCCACGATTCACCGGGGCGTGCTTCTGCCT
CGATGCGTTGCCGCTGGGCGGCCTGCGCGGCCTTCAACTTCTCCACCAGGTCATCACCCAGCGCCGCGCC
GATTTGTACCGGGCCGGATGGTTTGCGACCGTCACGCCGATTCCTCGGGCTTGGGGGTTCCAGTGCCATT
GCAGGGCCGGCAGACAACCCAGCCGCTTACGCCTGGCCAACCGCCCGTTCCTCCACACATGGGGCATTCC
ACGGCGTCGGTGCCTGGTTGTTCTTGATTTTCCATGCCGCCTCCTTTAGCCGCTAAAATTCATCTACTCA
TTTATTCATTTGCTCATTTACTCTGGTAGCTGCGCGATGTATTCAGATAGCAGCTCGGTAATGGTCTTGC
CTTGGCGTACCGCGTACATCTTCAGCTTGGTGTGATCCTCCGCCGGCAACTGAAAGTTGACCCGCTTCAT
GGCTGGCGTGTCTGCCAGGCTGGCCAACGTTGCAGCCTTGCTGCTGCGTGCGCTCGGACGGCCGGCACTT
AGCGTGTTTGTGCTTTTGCTCATTTTCTCTTTACCTCATTAACTCAAATGAGTTTTGATTTAATTTCAGC
GGCCAGCGCCTGGACCTCGCGGGCAGCGTCGCCCTCGGGTTCTGATTCAAGAACGGTTGTGCCGGCGGCG
GCAGTGCCTGGGTAGCTCACGCGCTGCGTGATACGGGACTCAAGAATGGGCAGCTCGTACCCGGCCAGCG
CCTCGGCAACCTCACCGCCGATGCGCGTGCCTTTGATCGCCCGCGACACGACAAAGGCCGCTTGTAGCCT
TCCATCCGTGACCTCAATGCGCTGCTTAACCAGCTCCACCAGGTCGGCGGTGGCCCATATGTCGTAAGGG
CTTGGCTGCACCGGAATCAGCACGAAGTCGGCTGCCTTGATCGCGGACACAGCCAAGTCCGCCGCCTGGG
GCGCTCCGTCGATCACTACGAAGTCGCGCCGGCCGATGGCCTTCACGTCGCGGTCAATCGTCGGGCGGTC
GATGCCGACAACGGTTAGCGGTTGATCTTCCCGCACGGCCGCCCAATCGCGGGCACTGCCCTGGGGATCG
GAATCGACTAACAGAACATCGGCCCCGGCGAGTTGCAGGGCGCGGGCTAGATGGGTTGCGATGGTCGTCT
TGCCTGACCCGCCTTTCTGGTTAAGTACAGCGATAACCTTCATGCGTTCCCCTTGCGTATTTGTTTATTT
ACTCATCGCATCATATACGCAGCGACCGCATGACGCAAGCTGTTTTACTCAAATACACATCACCTTTTTA
GACGGCGGCGCTCGGTTTCTTCAGCGGCCAAGCTGGCCGGCCAGGCCGCCAGCTTGGCATCAGACAAACC
GGCCAGGATTTCATGCAGCCGCACGGTTGAGACGTGCGCGGGCGGCTCGAACACGTACCCGGCCGCGATC
ATCTCCGCCTCGATCTCTTCGGTAATGAAAAACGGTTCGTCCTGGCCGTCCTGGTGCGGTTTCATGCTTG
TTCCTCTTGGCGTTCATTCTCGGCGGCCGCCAGGGCGTCGGCCTCGGTCAATGCGTCCTCACGGAAGGCA
CCGCGCCGCCTGGCCTCGGTGGGCGTCACTTCCTCGCTGCGCTCAAGTGCGCGGTACAGGGTCGAGCGAT
GCACGCCAAGCAGTGCAGCCGCCTCTTTCACGGTGCGGCCTTCCTGGTCGATCAGCTCGCGGGCGTGCGC
GATCTGTGCCGGGGTGAGGGTAGGGCGGGGGCCAAACTTCACGCCTCGGGCCTTGGCGGCCTCGCGCCCG
CTCCGGGTGCGGTCGATGATTAGGGAACGCTCGAACTCGGCAATGCCGGCGAACACGGTCAACACCATGC
GGCCGGCCGGCGTGGTGGTGTCGGCCCACGGCTCTGCCAGGCTACGCAGGCCCGCGCCGGCCTCCTGGAT
GCGCTCGGCAATGTCCAGTAGGTCGCGGGTGCTGCGGGCCAGGCGGTCTAGCCTGGTCACTGTCACAACG
TCGCCAGGGCGTAGGTGGTCAAGCATCCTGGCCAGCTCCGGGCGGTCGCGCCTGGTGCCGGTGATCTTCT
CGGAAAACAGCTTGGTGCAGCCGGCCGCGTGCAGTTCGGCCCGTTGGTTGGTCAAGTCCTGGTCGTCGGT
GCTGACGCGGGCATAGCCCAGCAGGCCAGCGGCGGCGCTCTTGTTCATGGCGTAATGTCTCCGGTTCTAG
TCGCAAGTATTCTACTTTATGCGACTAAAACACGCGACAAGAAAACGCCAGGAAAAGGGCAGGGCGGCAG
CCTGTCGCGTAACTTAGGACTTGTGCGACATGTCGTTTTCAGAAGACGGCTGCACTGAACGTCAGAAGCC
GACTGCACTATAGCAGCGGAGGGGTTGGATCAAAGTACTTTAAAGTACTTTAAAGTACTTTAAAGTACTT
TGATCCCGAGGGGAACCCTGTGGTTGGCATGCACATACAAATGGACGAACGGATAAACCTTTTCACGCCC
TTTTAAATATCCGATTATTCTAATAAACGCTCTTTTCTCTTAG
