>Addgene plasmid #78931 | pHDE-35S-Cas9-mCherry | addgene partial sequence | sequence record 152374 | 35S-promoter 5'-CTATCCTTCGCAAGACCCTTC-3'
GGAGAGGACACGATATGGACAAGAAGTACTCCATTGGGCTCGATATCGGCACAAACAGCGTCGGCTGGGC
CGTCATTACGGACGAGTACAAGGTGCCGAGCAAAAAATTCAAAGTTCTGGGCAATACCGATCGCCACAGC
ATAAAGAAGAACCTCATTGGCGCCCTCCTGTTCGACTCCGGGGAGACGGCCGAAGCCACGCGGCTCAAAA
GAACAGCACGGCGCAGATATACCCGCAGAAAGAATCGGATCTGCTACCTGCAGGAGATCTTTAGTAATGA
GATGGCTAAGGTGGATGACTCTTTCTTCCATAGGCTGGAGGAGTCCTTTTTGGTGGAGGAGGATAAAAAG
CACGAGCGCCACCCAATCTTTGGCAATATCGTGGACGAGGTGGCGTACCATGAAAAGTACCCAACCATAT
ATCATCTGAGGAAGAAGCTTGTAGACAGTACTGATAAGGCTGACTTGCGGTTGATCTATCTCGCGCTGGC
GCATATGATCAAATTTCGGGGACACTTCCTCATCGAGGGGGACCTGAACCCAGACAACAGCGATGTCGAC
AAACTCTTTATCCAACTGGTTCAGACTTACAATCAGCTTTTCGAAGAGAACCCGATCAACGCATCCGGAG
TTGACGCCAAAGCAATCCTGAGCGCTAGGCTGTCCAAATCCCGGCGGCTCGAAAACCTCATCGCACAGCT
CCCTGGGGAGAAGAAGAACGGCCTGTTTGGTAATCTTATCGCCCTGTCACTCGGGCTGACCCCCAACTTT
AAATCTAACTTCGACCTGG
