>Addgene plasmid #78931 | pHDE-35S-Cas9-mCherry | addgene partial sequence | sequence record 152375 | Mombaerts-mRFPup 5'-GTGGCCGTTCACGGAGCCCTCCATG-3'
CTTGATGATGGCCATGTTATCCATTGTTGGTACCGTTTTGCTATTTGTGTATGTTTTCTTGTTTTGGTTT
GAGTGAAGAGTGTAGTGAAGGGTTGGTTTGTATTTATAGGTGAGAAAGGAGATTTGCATGGCAATCACGT
GTAAGAATGCATGCATGCATGAGTGTGTGTGGAGAGAGAGAGATGCTCTTACGTTGTTGTCGGGATTATG
TGTTGGAAAAGAGTGACAAGTGACGAACAAAACAATACCACTCATCATAGCTCCGCTTATGCATGCTATG
TGTGATTTGTAGCTCTTGTTCTGACATGACACTATGAACAATTTTTTAAAAAGAAGGTTAAACTTTTATT
TAAATAAAAACCCTATGTTAATTTGGTTTCAATCGAGTAAGATGAGAAGTCAATCTTTTGATGGTAGCTA
GTGATGTTGGAAATATAGTTGTGCCAGCTTAGGTCTCATAGTTGAGACCAAGCTTCACTTCACTAGTTTA
AACTATCAGTGTTTGACAGGATATATTGGCGGGTAAACCTAAGAGAAAAGAGCGTTTATTAGAATAATCG
GATATTTAAAAGGGCGTGAAAAGGTTTATCCGTTCGTCCATTTGTATGTGCATGCCAACCACAGGGTTCC
CCTCGGG
