>Addgene plasmid #78931 | pHDE-35S-Cas9-mCherry | addgene partial sequence | sequence record 152376 | mCherry-F 5'-ccccgtaatgcagaagaaga-3'
CCGAGGACGGCGCCCTGAAGGGCGAGATCAAGCAGAGGCTGAAGCTGAAGGACGGCGGCCACTACGACGC
TGAGGTCAAGACCACCTACAAGGCCAAGAAGCCCGTGCAGCTGCCCGGCGCCTACAACGTCAACATCAAG
TTGGACATCACCTCCCACAACGAGGACTACACCATCGTGGAACAGTACGAACGCGCCGAGGGCCGCCACT
CCACCGGCGGCATGGACGAGCTGTACAAGTGAGAGCTCTTGGACTCCCATGTTGGCAAAGGCAACCAAAC
AAACAATGAATGATCCGCTCCTGCATATGGGGCGGTTTGAGTATTTCAACTGCCATTTGGGCTGAATTGA
AGACATGCTCCTGTCAGAAATTCCGTGATCTTACTCAATATTCAGTAATCTCGGCCAATATCCTAAATGT
GCGTGGCTTTATCTGTCTTTGTATTGTTTCATCAATTCATGTAACGTTTGCTTTTCTTATGAATTTTCAA
ATAAATTATCGTATTGAGACCGAATTCTGTCTAGACCTAACTGAGTAAGCTAGCTTGTTCGAGTATTATG
GCATTGGGAAAACTGTTTTTCTTGTACCATTTGTTGTGCTTGTAATTTACTGTGTTTTTTATTCGGTTTT
CGCTATCGAACTGTGAAATGGAAATGGATGGAGAAGAGTTAATGAATGATATGGTCCTTTTGTTCATTCT
CAAATTAATATTATTTGTTT
